>Addgene plasmid #155077 | pLCHKO_intergenic-intergenic_1 | addgene full sequence | sequence record 308535 | Addgene NGS Result
AATTAATGTGAGTTAGCTCACTCATTAGGCACCCCAGGCTTTACACTTTATGCTTCCGGCTCGTATGTTG
TGTGGAATTGTGAGCGGATAACAATTTCACACAGGAAACAGCTATGACCATGATTACGCCAAGCGCGCAA
TTAACCCTCACTAAAGGGAACAAAAGCTGGAGCTGCAAGCTTAATGTAGTCTTATGCAATACTCTTGTAG
TCTTGCAACATGGTAACGATGAGTTAGCAACATGCCTTACAAGGAGAGAAAAAGCACCGTGCATGCCGAT
TGGTGGAAGTAAGGTGGTACGATCGTGCCTTATTAGGAAGGCAACAGACGGGTCTGACATGGATTGGACG
AACCACTGAATTGCCGCATTGCAGAGATATTGTATTTAAGTGCCTAGCTCGATACATAAACGGGTCTCTC
TGGTTAGACCAGATCTGAGCCTGGGAGCTCTCTGGCTAACTAGGGAACCCACTGCTTAAGCCTCAATAAA
GCTTGCCTTGAGTGCTTCAAGTAGTGTGTGCCCGTCTGTTGTGTGACTCTGGTAACTAGAGATCCCTCAG
ACCCTTTTAGTCAGTGTGGAAAATCTCTAGCAGTGGCGCCCGAACAGGGACTTGAAAGCGAAAGGGAAAC
CAGAGGAGCTCTCTCGACGCAGGACTCGGCTTGCTGAAGCGCGCACGGCAAGAGGCGAGGGGCGGCGACT
GGTGAGTACGCCAAAAATTTTGACTAGCGGAGGCTAGAAGGAGAGAGATGGGTGCGAGAGCGTCAGTATT
AAGCGGGGGAGAATTAGATCGCGATGGGAAAAAATTCGGTTAAGGCCAGGGGGAAAGAAAAAATATAAAT
TAAAACATATAGTATGGGCAAGCAGGGAGCTAGAACGATTCGCAGTTAATCCTGGCCTGTTAGAAACATC
AGAAGGCTGTAGACAAATACTGGGACAGCTACAACCATCCCTTCAGACAGGATCAGAAGAACTTAGATCA
TTATATAATACAGTAGCAACCCTCTATTGTGTGCATCAAAGGATAGAGATAAAAGACACCAAGGAAGCTT
TAGACAAGATAGAGGAAGAGCAAAACAAAAGTAAGACCACCGCACAGCAAGCGGCCGCTGATCTTCAGAC
CTGGAGGAGGAGATATGAGGGACAATTGGAGAAGTGAATTATATAAATATAAAGTAGTAAAAATTGAACC
ATTAGGAGTAGCACCCACCAAGGCAAAGAGAAGAGTGGTGCAGAGAGAAAAAAGAGCAGTGGGAATAGGA
GCTTTGTTCCTTGGGTTCTTGGGAGCAGCAGGAAGCACTATGGGCGCAGCGTCAATGACGCTGACGGTAC
AGGCCAGACAATTATTGTCTGGTATAGTGCAGCAGCAGAACAATTTGCTGAGGGCTATTGAGGCGCAACA
GCATCTGTTGCAACTCACAGTCTGGGGCATCAAGCAGCTCCAGGCAAGAATCCTGGCTGTGGAAAGATAC
CTAAAGGATCAACAGCTCCTGGGGATTTGGGGTTGCTCTGGAAAACTCATTTGCACCACTGCTGTGCCTT
GGAATGCTAGTTGGAGTAATAAATCTCTGGAACAGATTTGGAATCACACGACCTGGATGGAGTGGGACAG
AGAAATTAACAATTACACAAGCTTAATACACTCCTTAATTGAAGAATCGCAAAACCAGCAAGAAAAGAAT
GAACAAGAATTATTGGAATTAGATAAATGGGCAAGTTTGTGGAATTGGTTTAACATAACAAATTGGCTGT
GGTATATAAAATTATTCATAATGATAGTAGGAGGCTTGGTAGGTTTAAGAATAGTTTTTGCTGTACTTTC
TATAGTGAATAGAGTTAGGCAGGGATATTCACCATTATCGTTTCAGACCCACCTCCCAACCCCGAGGGGA
CCCAGAGAATTCAAAAAAAAAGAGGATTGACTAACTCAATTCTATCTACACTTAGTAGAAATTAGCACCG
ACTCGGTGCCACTTTTTCAAGTTGATAACGGACTAGCCTTATTTCAACTTGCTATGCTGTTTCCAGCATA
GCTCTGAAACCAATCGCTATGGAAGAGTCACGGTACCTCGTCCTTTCCACAAGATATATAAAGCCAAGAA
ATCGAAATACTTTCAAGTTACGGTAAGCATATGATAGTCCATTTTAAAACATAATTTTAAAACTGCAAAC
TACCCAAGAAATTATTACTTTCTACGTCACGTATTTTGTACTAATATCTTTGTGTTTACAGTCAAATTAA
TTCTAATTATCTCTCTAACAGCCTTGTATCGTATATGCAAATATGAAGGAATCATGGGAAATAGGCCCTC
GAATTCTAGATCTTGAGACAAATGGCAGTATTCATCCACAATTTTAAAAGAAAAGGGGGGATTGGGGGGT
ACAGTGCAGGGGAAAGAATAGTAGACATAATAGCAACAGACATACAAACTAAAGAATTACAAAAACAAAT
TACAAAAATTCAAAATTTTCGGGTTTATTACAGGGACAGCAGAGATCCACTTTGGCGCCGGCTCGAGGGG
GCCCGGGTTGCGCCTTTTCCAAGGCAGCCCTGGGTTTGCGCAGGGACGCGGCTGCTCTGGGCGTGGTTCC
GGGAAACGCAGCGGCGCCGACCCTGGGTCTCGCACATTCTTCACGTCCGTTCGCAGCGTCACCCGGATCT
TCGCCGCTACCCTTGTGGGCCCCCCGGCGACGCTTCCTGCTCCGCCCCTAAGTCGGGAAGGTTCCTTGCG
GTTCGCGGCGTGCCGGACGTGACAAACGGAAGCCGCAGCTCACACTAGTACCCTCGCAGACGGACAGCGC
CAGGGAGCAATGGCAGCGCGCCGACCGCGATGGGCTGTGGCCAATAGCGGCTGCTCAGCAGGGCGCGCCG
AGAGCAGCGGCCGGGAAGGGGCGGTGCGGGAGGCGGGGTGTGGGGCGGTAGTGTGGGCCCTGTTCCTGCC
CGCGCGGTGTTCCGCATTCTGCAAGCCTCCGGAGCGCACGTCGGCAGTCGGCTCCCTCGTTGACCGAATC
ACCGACCTCTCTCCCCAGGGGGATCCACCGGAGCTTACCATGACCGAGTACAAGCCCACGGTGCGCCTCG
CCACCCGCGACGACGTCCCCAGGGCCGTACGCACCCTCGCCGCCGCGTTCGCCGACTACCCCGCCACGCG
CCACACCGTCGATCCGGACCGCCACATCGAGCGGGTCACCGAGCTGCAAGAACTCTTCCTCACGCGCGTC
GGGCTCGACATCGGCAAGGTGTGGGTCGCGGACGACGGCGCCGCCGTGGCGGTCTGGACCACGCCGGAGA
GCGTCGAAGCGGGGGCGGTGTTCGCCGAGATCGGCCCGCGCATGGCCGAGTTGAGCGGTTCCCGGCTGGC
CGCGCAGCAACAGATGGAAGGCCTCCTGGCGCCGCACCGGCCCAAGGAGCCCGCGTGGTTCCTGGCCACC
GTCGGTGTTTCGCCCGACCACCAGGGCAAGGGTCTGGGCAGCGCCGTCGTGCTCCCCGGAGTGGAGGCGG
CCGAGCGCGCCGGGGTGCCCGCCTTCCTGGAGACCTCCGCGCCCCGCAACCTCCCCTTCTACGAGCGGCT
CGGCTTCACCGTCACCGCCGACGTCGAGGTGCCCGAAGGACCGCGCACCTGGTGCATGACCCGCAAGCCC
GGTGCCTGAACGCGTTAAGTCGACAATCAACCTCTGGATTACAAAATTTGTGAAAGATTGACTGGTATTC
TTAACTATGTTGCTCCTTTTACGCTATGTGGATACGCTGCTTTAATGCCTTTGTATCATGCTATTGCTTC
CCGTATGGCTTTCATTTTCTCCTCCTTGTATAAATCCTGGTTGCTGTCTCTTTATGAGGAGTTGTGGCCC
GTTGTCAGGCAACGTGGCGTGGTGTGCACTGTGTTTGCTGACGCAACCCCCACTGGTTGGGGCATTGCCA
CCACCTGTCAGCTCCTTTCCGGGACTTTCGCTTTCCCCCTCCCTATTGCCACGGCGGAACTCATCGCCGC
CTGCCTTGCCCGCTGCTGGACAGGGGCTCGGCTGTTGGGCACTGACAATTCCGTGGTGTTGTCGGGGAAA
TCATCGTCCTTTCCTTGGCTGCTCGCCTGTGTTGCCACCTGGATTCTGCGCGGGACGTCCTTCTGCTACG
TCCCTTCGGCCCTCAATCCAGCGGACCTTCCTTCCCGCGGCCTGCTGCCGGCTCTGCGGCCTCTTCCGCG
TCTTCGCCTTCGCCCTCAGACGAGTCGGATCTCCCTTTGGGCCGCCTCCCCGCGTCGACTTTAAGACCAA
TGACTTACAAGGCAGCTGTAGATCTTAGCCACTTTTTAAAAGAAAAGGGGGGACTGGAAGGGCTAATTCA
CTCCCAACGAAGACAAGATCTGCTTTTTGCTTGTACTGGGTCTCTCTGGTTAGACCAGATCTGAGCCTGG
GAGCTCTCTGGCTAACTAGGGAACCCACTGCTTAAGCCTCAATAAAGCTTGCCTTGAGTGCTTCAAGTAG
TGTGTGCCCGTCTGTTGTGTGACTCTGGTAACTAGAGATCCCTCAGACCCTTTTAGTCAGTGTGGAAAAT
CTCTAGCAGTACGTATAGTAGTTCATGTCATCTTATTATTCAGTATTTATAACTTGCAAAGAAATGAATA
TCAGAGAGTGAGAGGAACTTGTTTATTGCAGCTTATAATGGTTACAAATAAAGCAATAGCATCACAAATT
TCACAAATAAAGCATTTTTTTCACTGCATTCTAGTTGTGGTTTGTCCAAACTCATCAATGTATCTTATCA
TGTCTGGCTCTAGCTATCCCGCCCCTAACTCCGCCCATCCCGCCCCTAACTCCGCCCAGTTCCGCCCATT
CTCCGCCCCATGGCTGACTAATTTTTTTTATTTATGCAGAGGCCGAGGCCGCCTCGGCCTCTGAGCTATT
CCAGAAGTAGTGAGGAGGCTTTTTTGGAGGCCTAGGGACGTACCCAATTCGCCCTATAGTGAGTCGTATT
ACGCGCGCTCACTGGCCGTCGTTTTACAACGTCGTGACTGGGAAAACCCTGGCGTTACCCAACTTAATCG
CCTTGCAGCACATCCCCCTTTCGCCAGCTGGCGTAATAGCGAAGAGGCCCGCACCGATCGCCCTTCCCAA
CAGTTGCGCAGCCTGAATGGCGAATGGG
[124 nt withheld, positions 5139-5262]
C
[91 nt withheld, positions 5264-5354]
A
[49 nt withheld, positions 5356-5404]
CCTTTGACGTTGGAGTCCACGTTCTTT
[37 nt withheld, positions 5432-5468]
ACCCTATCTCGGTCTATTCTTTTGATTTATAAGGGATTTTGCCGATTTCGGCCTATTGGTTAAAAAATGA
GCTGATTTAACAAAAATTTAACGCGAATTTTAACAAAATATTAACGCTTACAATTTAGGTGGCACTTTTC
GGGGAAATGTGCGCGGAACCCCTATTTGTTTATTTTTCTAAATACATTCAAATATGTATCCGCTCATGAG
ACAATAACCCTGATAAATGCTTCAATAATATTGAAAAAGGAAGAGTATGAGTATTCAACATTTCCGTGTC
GCCCTTATTCCCTTTTTTGCGGCATTTTGCCTTCCTGTTTTTGCTCACCCAGAAACGCTGGTGAAAGTAA
AAGATGCTGAAGATCAGTTGGGTGCACGAGTGGGTTACATCGAACTGGATCTCAACAGCGGTAAGATCCT
TGAGAGTTTTCGCCCCGAAGAACGTTTTCCAATGATGAGCACTTTTAAAGTTCTGCTATGTGGCGCGGTA
TTATCCCGTATTGACGCCGGGCAAGAGCAACTCGGTCGCCGCATACACTATTCTCAGAATGACTTGGTTG
AGTACTCACCAGTCACAGAAAAGCATCTTACGGATGGCATGACAGTAAGAGAATTATGCAGTGCTGCCAT
AACCATGAGTGATAACACTGCGGCCAACTTACTTCTGACAACGATCGGAGGACCGAAGGAGCTAACCGCT
TTTTTGCACAACATGGGGGATCATGTAACTCGCCTTGATCGTTGGGAACCGGAGCTGAATGAAGCCATAC
CAAACGACGAGCGTGACACCACGATGCCTGTAGCAATGGCAACAACGTTGCGCAAACTATTAACTGGCGA
ACTACTTACTCTAGCTTCCCGGCAACAATTAATAGACTGGATGGAGGCGGATAAAGTTGCAGGACCACTT
CTGCGCTCGGCCCTTCCGGCTGGCTGGTTTATTGCTGATAAATCTGGAGCCGGTGAGCGTGGGTCTCGCG
GTATCATTGCAGCACTGGGGCCAGATGGTAAGCCCTCCCGTATCGTAGTTATCTACACGACGGGGAGTCA
GGCAACTATGGATGAACGAAATAGACAGATCGCTGAGATAGGTGCCTCACTGATTAAGCATTGGTAACTG
TCAGACCAAGTTTACTCATATATACTTTAGATTGATTTAAAACTTCATTTTTAATTTAAAAGGATCTAGG
TGAAGATCCTTTTTGATAATCTCATGACCAAAATCCCTTAACGTGAGTTTTCGTTCCACTGAGCGTCAGA
CCCCGTAGAAAAGATCAAAGGATCTTCTTGAGATCCTTTTTTTCTGCGCGTAATCTGCTGCTTGCAAACA
AAAAAACCACCGCTACCAGCGGTGGTTTGTTTGCCGGATCAAGAGCTACCAACTCTTTTTCCGAAGGTAA
CTGGCTTCAGCAGAGCGCAGATACCAAATACTGTTCTTCTAGTGTAGCCGTAGTTAGGCCACCACTTCAA
GAACTCTGTAGCACCGCCTACATACCTCGCTCTGCTAATCCTGTTACCAGTGGCTGCTGCCAGTGGCGAT
AAGTCGTGTCTTACCGGGTTGGACTCAAGACGATAGTTACCGGATAAGGCGCAGCGGTCGGGCTGAACGG
GGGGTTCGTGCACACAGCCCAGCTTGGAGCGAACGACCTACACCGAACTGAGATACCTACAGCGTGAGCT
ATGAGAAAGCGCCACGCTTCCCGAAGGGAGAAAGGCGGACAGGTATCCGGTAAGCGGCAGGGTCGGAACA
GGAGAGCGCACGAGGGAGCTTCCAGGGGGAAACGCCTGGTATCTTTATAGTCCTGTCGGGTTTCGCCACC
TCTGACTTGAGCGTCGATTTTTGTGATGCTCGTCAGGGGGGCGGAGCCTATGGAAAAACGCCAGCAACGC
GGCCTTTTTACGGTTCCTGGCCTTTTGCTGGCCTTTTGCTCACATGTTCTTTCCTGCGTTATCCCCTGAT
TCTGTGGATAACCGTATTACCGCCTTTGAGTGAGCTGATACCGCTCGCCGCAGCCGAACGACCGAGCGCA
GCGAGTCAGTGAGCGAGGAAGCGGAAGAGCGCCCAATACGCAAACCGCCTCTCCCCGCGCGTTGGCCGAT
TCATTAATGCAGCTGGCACGACAGGTTTCCCGACTGGAAAGCGGGCAGTGAGCGCAACGC
Features (pLannotate 1.2.2; 27 found; start..end, strand, type, name):
      4..25      +  protein_bind   CAP binding site: CAP binding activates transcription in the presence of cAMP. E. coli catabolite activator protein
     40..70      +  promoter       lac promoter: promoter for the E. coli lac operon
     78..94      +  protein_bind   lac operator: The lac repressor binds to the lac operator to inhibit transcription in E. coli. This inhibition can be relieved by adding lactose or isopropyl-β-D-thiogalactopyranoside (IPTG). lac repressor encoded by lacI
    139..157     +  promoter       T3 promoter: promoter for bacteriophage T3 RNA polymerase
    185..411     +  promoter       RSV promoter: Rous sarcoma virus enhancer/promoter
    412..592     +  LTR            5' LTR (truncated): truncated 5' long terminal repeat (LTR) from HIV-1
    639..764     +  misc_feature   HIV-1 Ψ: packaging signal of human immunodeficiency virus type 1
    748..1111    +  CDS            HIV-1 gag (fragment): gag protein from human immunodeficiency virus 1; gag
   1257..1490    +  misc_feature   RRE: The Rev response element (RRE) of HIV-1 allows for Rev-dependent mRNA export from the nucleus to the cytoplasm.
   1867..1893    +  CDS            Rev (fragment): human immunodeficiency virus 1 (HIV-1) Rev protein; rev; enhances nuclear export of unspliced and incompletely spliced viral mRNAs
   1955..2022    -  misc_RNA       tracrRNA (fragment): trans-activating CRISPR RNA for the Streptococcus pyogenes CRISPR/Cas9 system
   2070..2310    -  promoter       U6 promoter: RNA polymerase III promoter for human U6 snRNA
   2352..2469    +  misc_feature   cPPT/CTS: central polypurine tract and central termination sequence of HIV-1
   2528..3028    +  promoter       hPGK promoter: human phosphoglycerate kinase 1 promoter
   3050..3649    +  CDS            PuroR (fragment): puromycin N-acetyltransferase; pac from Streptomyces; confers resistance to puromycin
   3665..4253    +  misc_feature   WPRE: woodchuck hepatitis virus posttranscriptional regulatory element
   4304..4323    +  misc_feature   cPPT/CTS (fragment): central polypurine tract and central termination sequence of HIV-1
   4325..4558    +  LTR            3' LTR (ΔU3): self-inactivating 3' long terminal repeat (LTR) from HIV-1
   4636..4757    +  polyA_signal   SV40 poly(A) signal: SV40 polyadenylation signal
   4797..4932    +  rep_origin     SV40 ori: SV40 origin of replication
   4953..4971    -  promoter       T7 promoter: promoter for bacteriophage T7 RNA polymerase
   4979..5134    +  CDS            lacZα (fragment): LacZα fragment of β-galactosidase; lacZ fragment
   5139..5567    +  rep_origin     f1 ori (sequence partly withheld): f1 bacteriophage origin of replication; arrow indicates direction of (+) strand synthesis
   5620..5724    +  promoter       AmpR promoter: bla
   5725..6585    +  CDS            AmpR: β-lactamase; bla; confers resistance to ampicillin, carbenicillin, and related antibiotics
   6756..7344    +  rep_origin     ori: high-copy-number ColE1/pMB1/pBR322/pUC origin of replication
   7527..7619    +  CDS            lacI (fragment): lac repressor; lacI; The lac repressor binds to the lac operator to inhibit transcription in E. coli. This inhibition can be relieved by adding lactose or isopropyl-β-D-thiogalactopyranoside (IPTG).
