[The description below was written by a language model from this plasmid's Addgene catalogue record and pLannotate feature annotations shown in this document.]
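Description:
pLCHKO_intergenic-intergenic_1 is a lentiviral CRISPR guide-expression plasmid built on the pLCHKO backbone and belonging to the CHyMErA system, in which a single hybrid guide RNA (hgRNA) directs two different nucleases. In bacteria it is maintained by a high-copy ColE1/pUC-type origin with ampicillin selection (β-lactamase). An f1 origin, an SV40 origin, and lac, T3 and T7 remnants from the cloning backbone are also annotated. The transfer cassette follows a third-generation, self-inactivating design. An RSV promoter fused to a truncated HIV-1 5' LTR drives genomic RNA production, and it is followed by the Ψ packaging signal with a gag fragment, the RRE for Rev-dependent export, a cPPT/CTS, a WPRE, and a ΔU3 3' LTR with a downstream SV40 polyadenylation signal.

The payload is a roughly 150 bp hgRNA cassette transcribed from a human U6 Pol III promoter. As the depositor notes and the feature table confirms, it lies on the antisense strand relative to the viral genome. The transcript joins an SpCas9 spacer and its tracrRNA-derived scaffold to an LbCas12a direct repeat and a second spacer. One RNA can therefore supply a Cas9 guide and a Cas12a guide, with the Cas12a portion defined by its direct repeat. Here both spacers target intergenic sites in the human genome, which suggests a use as a non-genic cutting control for dual-targeting experiments, although the record does not state this explicitly. A separate human PGK promoter drives puromycin N-acetyltransferase for selection of transduced mammalian cells. No nuclease is annotated on the plasmid, so SpCas9 and LbCas12a must be provided by the target cells or by another vector.
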