Addgene plasmid #155077: pLCHKO_intergenic-intergenic_1
Purpose: Lentiviral plasmid for expressing U6 driven hybrid guide (hg)RNA targeting two intergenic sites in the human genome using SpCas9 and LbCas12a nucleases (CHyMErA system), respectively
Depositing lab: Benjamin Blencowe & Jason Moffat. Depositing organization: University of Toronto. Publication: Genetic interaction mapping and exon-resolution functional genomics with a hybrid Cas9-Cas12a platform. Gonatopoulos-Pournatzis T, Aregger M, Brown KR, Farhangmehr S, Braunschweig U, Ward HN, Ha KCH, Weiss A, Billmann M, Durbic T, Myers CL, Blencowe BJ, Moffat J. Nat Biotechnol. 2020 May;38(5):638-648. doi: 10.1038/s41587-020-0437-z. Epub 2020 Mar 16. PubMed 32249828.
Backbone
  Vector backbone: pLCHKO
  Backbone size w/o insert (bp): 7481
  Vector type: Mammalian Expression, Lentiviral, CRISPR
  Selectable markers: Puromycin
Growth in bacteria
  Bacterial resistance: Ampicillin, 100 μg/mL
  Growth temperature: 30°C
  Growth strain: NEB Stable
  Copy number: High Copy
Gene/Insert
  Gene/Insert name: (hg)RNA targeting two intergenic sites in the human genome using SpCas9 and LbCas12a nucleases
  gRNA/shRNA sequence: TGACTCTTCCATAGCGATTGgtttcagagctatgctggaaacagcatagcaagttgaaataaggctagtccgttatcaacttgaaaaagtggcaccgagtcggtgctaatttctactaagtgtagatAGAATTGAGTTAGTCAATCCTCT
  Species: H. sapiens (human)
  Insert size (bp): 150
  Promoter: U6
  Cloning method: Restriction Enzyme; 5′ cloning site BfuAI (destroyed during cloning); 3′ cloning site BfuAI (destroyed during cloning)
  Sequencing primers: 5′ actatcatatgcttaccgtaac
Terms and licenses: Academic/Nonprofit Terms; Industry Terms: Not Available to Industry
Depositor comments: U6-driven hgRNA cassette encoded on anti-sense strand
How to cite: pLCHKO_intergenic-intergenic_1 was a gift from Benjamin Blencowe & Jason Moffat (Addgene plasmid # 155077 ; http://n2t.net/addgene:155077 ; RRID:Addgene_155077)
